Addgene plasmid #131787: pTol2-PcyA-IRES-HO1
Purpose: Tol2 bicistronic vector expressing PcyA and HO1 for Phycocyanobilin (PCB) synthesis, driven by heatshock promoter hsp70.
Depositing lab: George Eisenhoffer. Depositing organization: University of Texas MD Anderson Cancer Center. Publication: CreLite: An optogenetically controlled Cre/loxP system using red light. Yen ST, Trimmer KA, Aboul-Fettouh N, Mullen RD, Culver JC, Dickinson ME, Behringer RR, Eisenhoffer GT. Dev Dyn. 2020 Nov;249(11):1394-1403. doi: 10.1002/dvdy.232. Epub 2020 Aug 31. PubMed 32745301.
Backbone
  Vector backbone: pzTol2
  Backbone manufacturer: VectorBuilder
  Backbone size w/o insert (bp): 2800
  Total vector size (bp): 6554
  Vector type: Mammalian Expression, Synthetic Biology ; Zebrafish Tol2 transposon
Growth in bacteria
  Bacterial resistance: Ampicillin, 100 μg/mL
  Growth temperature: 37°C
  Growth strain: NEB Stable
  Copy number: High Copy
Gene/Insert
  Gene/Insert name: PcyA and HO1
  Species: H. sapiens (human), Synthetic; Thermosynechococcus elongatus
  Insert size (bp): 2238
  Promoter: hsp70
  Tag / fusion protein: MTS (Mitochondrial Targeting Signal from subunit VIII of human cytochrome C oxidase) (N terminal on insert)
  Cloning method: Gateway Cloning
  Sequencing primers: 5′ attB1: GTTTGTACAAAAAAGCAGGC; 3′ IRES-F
Resource information
  A portion of this plasmid was derived from a plasmid made by: The insert sequences are provided by Dr. Wilfried Weber from the University of Freiberg.
Terms and licenses: Academic/Nonprofit Terms; Industry Terms: Not Available to Industry
Depositor comments: Read the preprint at bioRxiv: doi.org/10.1101/823971. This vector is designed by Dr. Shuo-Ting Yen from Eisenhoffer lab and synthesized by VectorBuilder.
How to cite: pTol2-PcyA-IRES-HO1 was a gift from George Eisenhoffer (Addgene plasmid # 131787 ; http://n2t.net/addgene:131787 ; RRID:Addgene_131787)
