[The description below was written by a language model from this plasmid's Addgene catalogue record and pLannotate feature annotations shown in this document.]
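Description:
pTol2-PcyA-IRES-HO1 is a 6.5 kb Tol2 transposon vector built on the pzTol2 backbone for transgenesis in zebrafish; the record also classes it as a mammalian expression and synthetic biology construct. It is maintained in bacteria as a high-copy plasmid through a ColE1/pUC-type origin and selected with ampicillin via the bla gene and its native promoter. The expression cassette was assembled by multisite Gateway cloning, which is reflected in the attB4, attB1, attB2 and attB3 sites separating its modules. The Tol2 arms and the hsp70 promoter named in the catalogue entry are not picked up by the automated annotation. The unannotated stretch between attB4 and attB1 is the likely position for the promoter module.

The payload is a bicistronic cassette for biosynthesis of the chromophore phycocyanobilin (PCB). The first open reading frame encodes PcyA, the ferredoxin-dependent oxidoreductase that reduces biliverdin IX-alpha to PCB. An EMCV IRES then allows cap-independent translation of the second open reading frame, heme oxygenase HO1, which opens the heme ring to produce biliverdin. Each enzyme carries an N-terminal mitochondrial targeting presequence from human cytochrome c oxidase subunit VIII, directing both to mitochondria. The catalogue gives Thermosynechococcus elongatus as the source of the enzymes, whereas the annotation matched them to Nostoc and Synechocystis homologues. An SV40 polyadenylation signal lies downstream of the cassette, annotated on the reverse strand.

Heat-shock induction from hsp70 gives temporal control over PCB production. This supplies the chromophore needed by phytochrome-based red-light optogenetic tools, consistent with the associated work on a light-controlled Cre/loxP system.
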