Features (pLannotate 1.2.2; 14 found; start..end, strand, type, name):
    272..292     +  protein_bind   attB4: mutant version of attB; core recombination site for the Gateway® BP reaction BP Clonase™
   1810..1830    +  protein_bind   attB1: mutant version of attB; core recombination site for the Gateway® BP reaction BP Clonase™
   1840..1914    +  CDS            COX8 presequence: mitochondrial presequence of human cytochrome c oxidase subunit VIII (Rizutto et al., 1989)
   1930..2640    +  CDS            pcyA: PCYA_NOSS1 - Experimental evidence at protein level: Swiss-Prot protein existence level 1. Catalyzes the four-electron reduction of biliverdin IX-alpha (2-electron reduction at both the A and D rings); the reaction proceeds via an isolatable 2-electron intermediate, 181,182-dihydrobiliverdin. Upon overexpression in E.coli with PCB:ferredoxin oxidoreductase, CpeS and either CpcB or PecB permits synthesis of phycocyanin-coupled CpcB or PecB. From Nostoc sp. (strain PCC 7120 / SAG 25.82 / UTEX 2576).
   2653..2673    -  protein_bind   attB2: mutant version of attB; core recombination site for the Gateway® BP reaction BP Clonase™
   2786..3248    +  misc_feature   IRES: internal ribosome entry site (IRES) of the encephalomyocarditis virus (EMCV)
   3262..3336    +  CDS            COX8 presequence: mitochondrial presequence of human cytochrome c oxidase subunit VIII (Rizutto et al., 1989)
   3361..4074    +  CDS            pbsA1: HO1_SYNY3 - Experimental evidence at protein level: Swiss-Prot protein existence level 1. Catalyzes the opening of the heme ring with the release of iron. Key enzyme in the synthesis of the chromophoric part of the photosynthetic antennae. From Synechocystis sp. (strain PCC 6803 / Kazusa).
   4078..4098    -  protein_bind   attB3: mutant version of attB; core recombination site for the Gateway® BP reaction BP Clonase™
   4126..4247    -  polyA_signal   SV40 poly(A) signal: SV40 polyadenylation signal
   4270..4338    -  CDS            large T antigen (fragment): large T antigen from SV40 (simian virus 40)
   4735..5323    -  rep_origin     ori: high-copy-number ColE1/pMB1/pBR322/pUC origin of replication
   5494..6354    -  CDS            AmpR: β-lactamase; bla; confers resistance to ampicillin, carbenicillin, and related antibiotics
   6355..6459    -  promoter       AmpR promoter: bla
>Addgene plasmid #131787 | pTol2-PcyA-IRES-HO1 | addgene full sequence | sequence record 268074 | Addgene NGS Result
CAGAGGTGTAAAGTACTTGAGTAATTTTACTTGATTACTGTACTTAAGTATTATTTTTGGGGATTTTTAC
TTTACTTGAGTACAATTAAAAATCAATACTTTTACTTTTACTTAATTACATTTTTTTAGAAAAAAAAGTA
CTTTTTACTCCTTACAATTTTATTTACAGTCAAAAAGTACTTATTTTTTGGAGATCACTTCATTCTATTT
TCCCTTGCTATTACCAAACCAATTGAATTGCGCTGATGCCCAGTTTAATTTAAATAGATCTCAACTTTGT
ATAGAAAAGTTGTCAGGGGTGTCGCTTGGTTATTTCCAAAAATCAAATTAATTTTATTAAACTATTAGAA
CGAGCATGTTTTGTCTATATGCTACAGAAGATAAAAAATAATAGGAGTTAACAGTTATAAAACAACACAC
TTTGTTTCTATTGATTGTTGACCACACTGGGGTCTCATTAAGTTAGATTAAAGACACACTAACTGGGTCA
AAAGCAGCAGATTGATTTCATAGCACCAGGGTAAACTTTCTAACACTTTTACGGCAATCATATACATTAA
AATTAAATACAGACCACGACTGAACAAGGAGGATGATCTCCAATATTAAACAAAGAGACTTGTGCCTATT
TCTCTGAGGGTAAACATGACCTCTCAAGTTAGCAAGTTGGTTTTAACACTACAAAAATAGTTAAGACTGC
AATCCCAGAATAAAGTATTGGTTTTAACCAATCAATATAGTACAGTAAACATCCATTTGTTTTGTTGAAA
CGTTAAACAAATCTGACCAAAGCTATTAGCTTATATAAAACAGGTTTGCCTTCTATGTAGCTGAAAACAC
CACAGGCCCGATTTTGCTACTGTGTAAAACATTTCAGCAAGATTTTTTTATTGCATTTTTTTTTACTGAA
TCGTTCAAACATTTTATCATTTTAGTTTGTTCATTCATTGCAACTGGAAAAACAACACATCACACAACCG
CACATATTTCAGCAATAAGTACAATAAAACACTCAAATAAAAAAAACATTTTAAATCTCTTTGTATTTTT
GACCGCTGTTTCGCGTAATTTCACGGTAAAACTCTGGAAATCTCCACTACATTCCTCTCAGCGGCTCCTC
TCAATGACAGCTGAAGAAGTGACGCGGCTGCCTGCTGTGTTTTGATTGGTCGAATTCACTGGAGGCTTCC
AGAACAGTGTAGAGTCTGAACGGGTGCGCGCTCTGCTGTATTTAAAGGGCGAAAGAGAGACCGCAGAGAA
ACTCAACCGAAGAGAAGCGACTTGACAAAGAAGAAAAGAGCAGCCTGACAGGACTTTTTCCCCGACGAGG
TGTTTATTCGCTCTATTTAAGAATCTACTGTAAGGTAAGTCTCAATATATTGTACTCTATTGGCTAATCA
GAATTATATAGAGATTATATGTACTTAATGTCAAAAAATCAACTTTGTATATGTAATCTTTTTACATGTG
GACTGCCTATGTTCATCTTATTTTAGGTCTACTAGAAAATTATATTTCCCGTTTTCACAATAAGGATTTT
TAAAAAAAGCAATGAACAGACGGGCATTTACTTTATGTTGCTGACATTATTTTATATGAGCATAATAACC
ATAAATACTAGCAAATGTCCTAAATGAATTTGTGTTAATGTTGTCTACAAAAGAAAATTAGCGTTTTACT
TGTACAACTAATAATAACTTGGTTATTAAGAGAATTTCACTTGTTGACTAGAAAAATCCTTTCATAATGA
AACAATTGCACCATAAATTGTATAAATATAAAATTAATTCTAATTGTTTTTTTTTCCTGCAAGTTTGTAC
AAAAAAGCAGGCTGCCACCATGTCCGTCCTGACGCCGCTGCTGCTGCGGGGCTTGACAGGCTCGGCCCGG
CGGCTCCCAGTGCCGCGCGCCAAGATCCATTCGTTGGGTACCGCCACCATGTCTCTGAGACAGCACCAGC
ACCCCCTGATCCAGAGACTGGCCGACAGAATCGAGGCCATCTGGCAGGCCTTTTTCCCCCTGGCCCCTTA
CGCCCTGCCTGAGGATCTGGGCTACGTGGAAGGCAAGCTGGAAGGCGAGCGGCTGACCATCGAGAACCAC
TGCTACCAGGCCCCTCCATTCCGGAAGCTGCACCTGGAACTGGCCAGAGTGGGAGAGTCCCTGGACATCC
TGCACTGCGTGATGTTCCCCGAGCCCAGATACGACCTGCCCATGTTCGGCTGCGACCTCGTGGGAGGCAG
AGGCCAGATCTCTGCCGCCATCGTGGATCTGTCTCCCGTGACCGGACAGCTGCCTGCCGCTTACACCTGT
GCCCTGAATGCCCTGCCCAAGCTGACCTTCCGGCAGCCCAGAGAACTGCCTCCTTGGGGCCACATCTTCA
GCCCTTTCTGCATCTTCATCCGGCCCCAGGGCGAGGCCGAGGAACAGCAGTTCCTGGATCGGATCGGCGA
GTACCTGACCCTGCACTGTCAGCTGTCCCAGCAGGCCGTGCCTACCGATCATCCACAGGCTGTGATCGCC
GGCCAGAGACAGTACTGCCAACAGCAGCAGCAGAACGACAAGACCAGACGGGTGCTGGAAAAGGCCTTCG
GCGTGCCATGGGCCGAGCGGTATATGACCACCGTGCTGTTCGACGTGCCCCCCGTGTGAACCCAGCTTTC
TTGTACAAAGTGGGCCCCTCTCCCTCCCCCCCCCCTAACGTTACTGGCCGAAGCCGCTTGGAATAAGGCC
GGTGTGCGTTTGTCTATATGTTATTTTCCACCATATTGCCGTCTTTTGGCAATGTGAGGGCCCGGAAACC
TGGCCCTGTCTTCTTGACGAGCATTCCTAGGGGTCTTTCCCCTCTCGCCAAAGGAATGCAAGGTCTGTTG
AATGTCGTGAAGGAAGCAGTTCCTCTGGAAGCTTCTTGAAGACAAACAACGTCTGTAGCGACCCTTTGCA
GGCAGCGGAACCCCCCACCTGGCGACAGGTGCCTCTGCGGCCAAAAGCCACGTGTATAAGATACACCTGC
AAAGGCGGCACAACCCCAGTGCCACGTTGTGAGTTGGATAGTTGTGGAAAGAGTCAAATGGCTCTCCTCA
AGCGTATTCAACAAGGGGCTGAAGGATGCCCAGAAGGTACCCCATTGTATGGGATCTGATCTGGGGCCTC
GGTGCACATGCTTTACATGTGTTTAGTCGAGGTTAAAAAAACGTCTAGGCCCCCCGAACCACGGGGACGT
GGTTTTCCTTTGAAAAACACGATGATAATATGGCCACAACCATGTCCGTCCTGACGCCGCTGCTGCTGCG
GGGCTTGACAGGCTCGGCCCGGCGGCTCCCAGTGCCGCGCGCCAAGATCCATTCGTTGGGTACCGCCACC
ATGACAACATCTCTGGCCACCAAGCTGAGAGAGGGCACCAAGAAAGCCCACACCATGGCCGAGAACGTGG
GCTTCGTGCGGTGCTTCCTGAAGGGAACCGTGGAAAAGTCCTCCTACCGGAAGCTGGTGGCCTCCCTGTA
CCACGTGTACTCCGCCATGGAACAGGAAATGGAACGGCTGAAGGACCACCCCATCGTGGGCAAGATCTAC
TTCCCCGAGCTGAACCGGAAGTCCTCCCTGGAACGGGACCTGACCTACTACTTCGGCTCCAACTGGCGGG
AAGAGATCCCCCCATCTCCTGCCACCCAGGCCTACGTGGCCAGAATCCACGAGGTGGCCAATACCGCCCC
TGAGCTGCTGGTGGCTCACTCCTACACCAGATACCTGGGCGACCTGTCTGGCGGCCAGATTCTGAAGGGC
ATTGCCGAGCGGGCCATGAACCTGCAGGATGGCGAGGGCACCGCCTTCTACAGATTCGAGTCCATCTCCG
ACGAGAAGGCCTTTAAGCAGCTGTACCGGCAGCGGCTGGACGAGCTGCCTGTGGATGAGGCCACCGCCGA
CAGAATCGTGGACGAGGCCAATGCCGCCTTCGGCATGAACATGAAGATCTTTCAGGAACTGGAAGGCAAC
CTGATCCGGGCCATCGGCCAGCTGCTGTTCAACACCCTGACCCGGCGGAAGCAGAGAGGCTCTACCGAGC
TGGCCACCGCTGACTGACAACTTTATTATACATAGTTGATGGCCGGCCGCTTCGAGCAGACATGATAAGA
TACATTGATGAGTTTGGACAAACCACAACTAGAATGCAGTGAAAAAAATGCTTTATTTGTGAAATTTGTG
ATGCTATTGCTTTATTTGTAACCATTATAAGCTGCAATAAACAAGTTAACAACAACAATTGCATTCATTT
TATGTTTCAGGTTCAGGGGGAGGTGTGGGAGGTTTTTTAAAGCAAGTAAAACCTCTACAAATGTGGTAGA
TATCAAGCTTAAACAAGAATCTCTAGTTTTCTTTCTTGCTTTTACTTTTACTTCCTTAATACTCAAGTAC
AATTTTAATGGAGTACTTTTTTACTTTTACTCAAGTAAGATTCTAGCCAGATACTTTTACTTTTAATTGA
GTAAAATTTTCCCTAAGTACTTGTACTTTCACTTGAGTAAAATTTTTGAGTACTTTTTACACCTCTGGGC
GCTCTTCCGCTTCCTCGCTCACTGACTCGCTGCGCTCGGTCGTTCGGCTGCGGCGAGCGGTATCAGCTCA
CTCAAAGGCGGTAATACGGTTATCCACAGAATCAGGGGATAACGCAGGAAAGAACATGTGAGCAAAAGGC
CAGCAAAAGGCCAGGAACCGTAAAAAGGCCGCGTTGCTGGCGTTTTTCCATAGGCTCCGCCCCCCTGACG
AGCATCACAAAAATCGACGCTCAAGTCAGAGGTGGCGAAACCCGACAGGACTATAAAGATACCAGGCGTT
TCCCCCTGGAAGCTCCCTCGTGCGCTCTCCTGTTCCGACCCTGCCGCTTACCGGATACCTGTCCGCCTTT
CTCCCTTCGGGAAGCGTGGCGCTTTCTCATAGCTCACGCTGTAGGTATCTCAGTTCGGTGTAGGTCGTTC
GCTCCAAGCTGGGCTGTGTGCACGAACCCCCCGTTCAGCCCGACCGCTGCGCCTTATCCGGTAACTATCG
TCTTGAGTCCAACCCGGTAAGACACGACTTATCGCCACTGGCAGCAGCCACTGGTAACAGGATTAGCAGA
GCGAGGTATGTAGGCGGTGCTACAGAGTTCTTGAAGTGGTGGCCTAACTACGGCTACACTAGAAGAACAG
TATTTGGTATCTGCGCTCTGCTGAAGCCAGTTACCTTCGGAAAAAGAGTTGGTAGCTCTTGATCCGGCAA
ACAAACCACCGCTGGTAGCGGTGGTTTTTTTGTTTGCAAGCAGCAGATTACGCGCAGAAAAAAAGGATCT
CAAGAAGATCCTTTGATCTTTTCTACGGGGTCTGACGCTCAGTGGAACGAAAACTCACGTTAAGGGATTT
TGGTCATGAGATTATCAAAAAGGATCTTCACCTAGATCCTTTTAAATTAAAAATGAAGTTTTAAATCAAT
CTAAAGTATATATGAGTAAACTTGGTCTGACAGTTACCAATGCTTAATCAGTGAGGCACCTATCTCAGCG
ATCTGTCTATTTCGTTCATCCATAGTTGCCTGACTCCCCGTCGTGTAGATAACTACGATACGGGAGGGCT
TACCATCTGGCCCCAGTGCTGCAATGATACCGCGAGATCCACGCTCACCGGCTCCAGATTTATCAGCAAT
AAACCAGCCAGCCGGAAGGGCCGAGCGCAGAAGTGGTCCTGCAACTTTATCCGCCTCCATCCAGTCTATT
AATTGTTGCCGGGAAGCTAGAGTAAGTAGTTCGCCAGTTAATAGTTTGCGCAACGTTGTTGCCATTGCTA
CAGGCATCGTGGTGTCACGCTCGTCGTTTGGTATGGCTTCATTCAGCTCCGGTTCCCAACGATCAAGGCG
AGTTACATGATCCCCCATGTTGTGCAAAAAAGCGGTTAGCTCCTTCGGTCCTCCGATCGTTGTCAGAAGT
AAGTTGGCCGCAGTGTTATCACTCATGGTTATGGCAGCACTGCATAATTCTCTTACTGTCATGCCATCCG
TAAGATGCTTTTCTGTGACTGGTGAGTACTCAACCAAGTCATTCTGAGAATAGTGTATGCGGCGACCGAG
TTGCTCTTGCCCGGCGTCAATACGGGATAATACCGCGCCACATAGCAGAACTTTAAAAGTGCTCATCATT
GGAAAACGTTCTTCGGGGCGAAAACTCTCAAGGATCTTACCGCTGTTGAGATCCAGTTCGATGTAACCCA
CTCGTGCACCCAACTGATCTTCAGCATCTTTTACTTTCACCAGCGTTTCTGGGTGAGCAAAAACAGGAAG
GCAAAATGCCGCAAAAAAGGGAATAAGGGCGACACGGAAATGTTGAATACTCATACTCTTCCTTTTTCAA
TATTATTGAAGCATTTATCAGGGTTATTGTCTCATGAGCGGATACATATTTGAATGTATTTAGAAAAATA
AACAAATAGGGGTTCCGCGCACATTTCCCCGAAAAGTGCCACCTGACGTCTAAGAAACCATTATTATCAT
GACATTAACCTATAAAAATAGGCGTATCACGAGGCCCTTTCGTC
